>Addgene plasmid #156775 | pD649-HAsp-IL18RAP-Fc(DAPA)-AviTag-6xHis | addgene full sequence | sequence record 426814 | Addgene NGS Result
TTTCAATATTATTGAAGCATTTATCAGGGTTATTGTCTCATGAGCGGATACATATTTGAATGTATTTAGA
AAAATAAACAAATAGGGGTCAGTGTTACAACCAATTAACCAATTCTGAACATTATCGCGAGCCCATTTAT
ACCTGAATATGGCTCATAACACCCCTTGCTCATGACCAAAATCCCTTAACGTGAGTTACGCGCGCGTCGT
TCCACTGAGCGTCAGACCCCGTAGAAAAGATCAAAGGATCTTCTTGAGATCCTTTTTTTCTGCGCGTAAT
CTGCTGCTTGCAAACAAAAAAACCACCGCTACCAGCGGTGGTTTGTTTGCCGGATCAAGAGCTACCAACT
CTTTTTCCGAAGGTAACTGGCTTCAGCAGAGCGCAGATACCAAATACTGTTCTTCTAGTGTAGCCGTAGT
TAGCCCACCACTTCAAGAACTCTGTAGCACCGCCTACATACCTCGCTCTGCTAATCCTGTTACCAGTGGC
TGCTGCCAGTGGCGATAAGTCGTGTCTTACCGGGTTGGACTCAAGACGATAGTTACCGGATAAGGCGCAG
CGGTCGGGCTGAACGGGGGGTTCGTGCACACAGCCCAGCTTGGAGCGAACGACCTACACCGAACTGAGAT
ACCTACAGCGTGAGCTATGAGAAAGCGCCACGCTTCCCGAAGGGAGAAAGGCGGACAGGTATCCGGTAAG
CGGCAGGGTCGGAACAGGAGAGCGCACGAGGGAGCTTCCAGGGGGAAACGCCTGGTATCTTTATAGTCCT
GTCGGGTTTCGCCACCTCTGACTTGAGCGTCGATTTTTGTGATGCTCGTCAGGGGGGCGGAGCCTATGGA
AAAACGCCAGCAACGCGGCCTTTTTACGGTTCCTGGCCTTTTGCTGGCCTTTTGCTCACATGTTCTTTCC
TGCGTTATCCCCTGATTCTGTGGATAACCGTATTACCGCCTTTGAGTGAGCTGATACCGCTCGCCGCAGC
CGAACGACCGAGCGCAGCGAGTCAGTGAGCGAGGAAGCGGAAGGCGAGAGTAGGGAACTGCCAGGCATCA
AACTAAGCAGAAGGCCCCTGACGGATGGCCTTTTTGCGTTTCTACAAACTCTTTCTGTGTTGTAAAACGA
CGGCCAGTCTTAAGCTCGGGCCCCCTGGGCGGTTCTGATAACGAGTAATCGTTAATCCGCAAATAACGTA
AAAACCCGCTTCGGCGGGTTTTTTTATGGGGGGAGTTTAGGGAAAGAGCATTTGTCAGAATATTTAAGGG
CGCCTGTCACTTTGCTTGATATATGAGAATTATTTAACCTTATAAATGAGAAAAAAGCAACGCACTTTAA
ATAAGATACGTTGCTTTTTCGATTGATGAACACCTATAATTAAACTATTCATCTATTATTTATGATTTTT
TGTATATACAATATTTCTAGTTTGTTAAAGAGAATTAAGAAAATAAATCTCGAAAATAATAAAGGGAAAA
TCAGTTTTTGATATCAAAATTATACATGTCAACGATAATACAAAATATAATACAAACTATAAGATGTTAT
CAGTATTTATTATCATTTAGAATAAATTTTGTGTCGCCCTTAATTGTGAGCGGATAACAATTACGAGCTT
CATGCACAGTGGCGTTGACTCAATATTGGCCATTAGCCATATTATTCATTGGTTATATAGCATAAATCAA
TATTGGCTATTGGCCATTGCATACGTTGTATCTATATCATAATATGTACATTTATATTGGCTCATGTCCA
ATATGACCGCCATGTTGGCATTGATTATTGACTAGTTATTAATAGTAATCAATTACGGGGTCATTAGTTC
ATAGCCCATATATGGAGTTCCGCGTTACATAACTTACGGTAAATGGCCCGCCTGGCTGACCGCCCAACGA
CCCCCGCCCATTGACGTCAATAATGACGTATGTTCCCATAGTAACGCCAATAGGGACTTTCCATTGACGT
CAATGGGTGGAGTATTTACGGTAAACTGCCCACTTGGCAGTACATCAAGTGTATCATATGCCAAGTACGC
CCCCTATTGACGTCAATGACGGTAAATGGCCCGCCTGGCATTATGCCCAGTACATGACCTTATGGGACTT
TCCTACTTGGCAGTACATCTACGTATTAGTCATCGCTATTACCATGGTGATGCGGTTTTGGCAGTACATC
AATGGGCGTGGATAGCGGTTTGACTCACGGGGATTTCCAAGTCTCCACCCCATTGACGTCAATGGGAGTT
TGTTTTGGCACCAAAATCAACGGGACTTTCCAAAATGTCGTAACAACTCCGCCCCATTGACGCAAATGGG
CGGTAGGCGTGTACGGTGGGAGGTCTATATAAGCAGAGCTCGTTTAGTGAACCGTCAGATCGCCTGGAGA
CGCCATCCACGCTGTTTTGACCTCCATAGAAGACACCGGGACCGATCCAGCCTCCGCGGCCGGGAACGGT
GCATTGGAACGCGGATTCCCCGTGCCAAGAGTGACGTAAGTACCGCCTATAGAGTCTATAGGCCCACCCC
CTTGGCTTCGTTAGAACGCGGCTACAATTAATACATAACCTTATGTATCATACACATACGATTTAGGTGA
CACTATAGAATAACATCCACTTTGCCTTTCTCTCCACAGGTGTCCACTCCCAGGTCCAACTGCACCTCGG
TTCTATCGAAAACGCGCCTGCTAGCGCCACCATGAAGACCATCATTGCCCTGAGCTACATCTTCTGCCTG
GTGTTCGCTGCGGCCGCCTTTAATATCAGCGGCTGCAGCACCAAGAAACTGCTGTGGACCTACAGCACCC
GCAGCGAAGAGGAATTCGTGCTGTTCTGCGACCTGCCTGAGCCTCAGAAGTCCCACTTCTGCCACAGAAA
CCGGCTGAGCCCTAAACAGGTGCCCGAGCATCTGCCCTTCATGGGCAGCAATGATCTGAGCGACGTGCAG
TGGTATCAGCAGCCCTCTAATGGCGACCCTCTGGAAGATATCAGAAAGAGCTACCCTCACATCATCCAGG
ACAAGTGCACCCTGCACTTTCTGACCCCTGGCGTGAACAACAGCGGCAGCTACATCTGCAGACCCAAGAT
GATCAAGAGCCCCTACGATGTGGCCTGCTGCGTGAAGATGATCCTGGAAGTGAAGCCCCAGACCAACGCC
AGCTGTGAATACTCTGCCAGCCACAAGCAGGATCTGCTGCTGGGCTCTACAGGCAGCATCAGCTGTCCTA
GCCTGAGCTGTCAGTCTGATGCCCAGTCTCCTGCCGTGACCTGGTACAAGAATGGCAAGCTGCTGAGCGT
GGAACGGTCCAACAGAATCGTGGTGGACGAGGTGTACGACTACCACCAGGGCACCTACGTGTGCGACTAC
ACCCAGAGCGATACCGTGTCTAGCTGGACAGTCAGAGCTGTGGTGCAAGTGCGGACCATCGTGGGCGATA
CCAAGCTGAAGCCCGATATTCTGGACCCCGTGGAAGATACACTGGAAGTGGAACTGGGCAAGCCCCTGAC
CATCAGCTGCAAGGCCAGATTCGGCTTCGAGAGGGTGTTCAACCCCGTGATCAAGTGGTACATCAAGGAC
AGCGACCTGGAATGGGAAGTGTCCGTGCCTGAGGCCAAGAGCATCAAGTCTACCCTGAAGGACGAGATCA
TCGAGCGGAACATCATCCTGGAAAAAGTGACCCAGCGGGACCTGCGGAGAAAGTTCGTGTGCTTCGTGCA
GAACTCCATCGGCAACACCACACAGAGCGTGCAGCTGAAAGAGAAGCGAGGCGCGCCGGGCGGCGACAAG
ACCCACACCTGCCCCCCCTGCCCAGCTCCAGAACTGCTGGGAGGGCCTTCCGTGTTCCTGTTCCCCCCCA
AGCCCAAGGACACCCTGATGATCAGCAGGACCCCCGAGGTGACCTGCGTGGTGGTGGCCGTGTCCCACGA
GGACCCAGAGGTGAAGTTCAACTGGTACGTGGACGGCGTGGAGGTGCACAACGCCAAGACCAAGCCCAGA
GAGGAGCAGTACAACAGCACCTACAGGGTGGTGTCCGTGCTGACCGTGCTGCACCAGGACTGGCTGAACG
GCAAAGAATACAAGTGCAAAGTCTCCAACAAGGCCCTGGCTGCCCCAATCGAAAAGACAATCAGCAAGGC
CAAGGGCCAGCCACGGGAGCCCCAGGTGTACACCCTGCCCCCCAGCCGGGAGGAGATGACCAAGAACCAG
GTGTCCCTGACCTGTCTGGTGAAGGGCTTCTACCCCAGCGATATCGCCGTGGAGTGGGAGAGCAACGGCC
AGCCCGAGAACAACTACAAGACCACCCCCCCAGTGCTGGACAGCGACGGCAGCTTCTTCCTGTACAGCAA
GCTGACCGTGGACAAGTCCAGGTGGCAGCAGGGCAACGTGTTCAGCTGCAGCGTGATGCACGAGGCCCTG
CACAACCACTACACCCAGAAGTCCCTGAGCCTGAGCCCCGGCGGCAGCGGTCTTAATGATATTTTCGAGG
CTCAGAAGATTGAGTGGCATGAACACCACCACCATCACCACTAAGGCCGGCCTGTAGTCACTGGCACAAC
GCGTTACCCGGTAAGCCAATCGGGTATACACGGTCGTCATACTGCAGACAGGGTTCTTCTACTTTGCAAG
ATAGTCTTGAGTAGTAAAATAAATAGATAGAGAAAATCAGCCTCGACTGTGCCTTCTAGTTGCCAGCCAT
CTGTTGTTTGCCCCTCCCCCGTGCCTTCCTTGACCCTGGAAGGTGCCACTCCCACTGTCCTTTCCTAATA
AAATGAGGAAATTGCATCACAACACTCAACCCTATCTCGGTCTATTCTTTTGATTTATAAGGGATTTTGC
CGATTTCGGCCTATTGGTTAAAAAATGAGCTGATTTAACAAAAATTTAACGCGAATTAATTCTGTGGAAT
GTGTGTCAGTTAGGGTGTGGAAAGTCCCCAGGCTCCCCAGCAGGCAGAAGTATGCAAAGCATGCATCTCA
ATTAGTCAGCAACCAGGTGTGGAAAGTCCCCAGGCTCCCCAGCAGGCAGAAGTATGCAAAGCATGCATCT
CAATTAGTCAGCAACCATAGTCCCGCCCCTAACTCCGCCCATCCCGCCCCTAACTCCGCCCAGTTCCGCC
CATTCTCCGCCCCATGGCTGACTAATTTTTTTTATTTATGCAGAGGCCGAGGCCGCCTCTGCCTCTGAGC
TATTCCAGAAGTAGTGAGGAGGCTTTTTTGGAGGCCTAGGCTTTTGCAAAAAGCTCCCGGGAGCTTGTAT
ATCCATTTTCGGATCTGATCAGCACGTGTTGACAATTAATCATCGGCATAGTATATCGGCATAGTATAAT
ACGACAAGGTGAGGAACTAAACCATGACCGAGTACAAGCCCACGGTGCGCCTCGCCACCCGCGACGACGT
CCCCAGGGCCGTACGCACCCTCGCCGCCGCGTTCGCCGACTACCCCGCCACGCGCCACACCGTCGATCCG
GACCGCCACATCGAGCGGGTCACCGAGCTGCAAGAACTCTTCCTCACGCGCGTCGGGCTCGACATCGGCA
AGGTGTGGGTCGCGGACGACGGCGCCGCGGTGGCGGTCTGGACCACGCCGGAGAGCGTCGAAGCGGGGGC
GGTGTTCGCCGAGATCGGCCCGCGCATGGCCGAGTTGAGCGGTTCCCGGCTGGCCGCGCAGCAACAGATG
GAAGGCCTCCTGGCGCCGCACCGGCCCAAGGAGCCCGCGTGGTTCCTGGCCACCGTCGGCGTCTCGCCCG
ACCACCAGGGCAAGGGTCTGGGCAGCGCCGTCGTGCTCCCCGGAGTGGAGGCGGCCGAGCGCGCCGGGGT
GCCCGCCTTCCTGGAGACATCCGCGCCCCGCAACCTCCCCTTCTACGAGCGGCTCGGCTTCACCGTCACC
GCCGACGTCGAGGTGCCCGAAGGACCGCGCACCTGGTGCATGACCCGCAAGCCCGGTGCCTGACACGTGC
TACGAGATTTCGATTCCACCGCCGCCTTCTATGAAAGGTTGGGCTTCGGAATCGTTTTCCGGGACGCCGG
CTGGATGATCCTCCAGCGCGGGGATCTCATGCTGGAGTTCTTCGCCCACCCCAACTTGTTTATTGCAGCT
TATAATGGTTACAAATAAAGCAATAGCATCACAAATTTCACAAATAAAGCATTTTTTTCACTGCATTCTA
GTTGTGGTTTGTCCAAACTCATCAATGTATCTTATCATGTCTGTATACCGTCGACCTCTAGCTAGAGCTT
GGCGTAATCATGGTCATTACCAATGCTTAATCAGTGAGGCACCTATCTCAGCGATCTGTCTATTTCGTTC
ATCCATAGTTGCCTGACTCCCCGTCGTGTAGATAACTACGATACGGGAGGGCTTACCATCTGGCCCCAGC
GCTGCGATGATACCGCGAGAACCACGCTCACCGGCTCCGGATTTATCAGCAATAAACCAGCCAGCCGGAA
GGGCCGAGCGCAGAAGTGGTCCTGCAACTTTATCCGCCTCCATCCAGTCTATTAATTGTTGCCGGGAAGC
TAGAGTAAGTAGTTCGCCAGTTAATAGTTTGCGCAACGTTGTTGCCATCGCTACAGGCATCGTGGTGTCA
CGCTCGTCGTTTGGTATGGCTTCATTCAGCTCCGGTTCCCAACGATCAAGGCGAGTTACATGATCCCCCA
TGTTGTGCAAAAAAGCGGTTAGCTCCTTCGGTCCTCCGATCGTTGTCAGAAGTAAGTTGGCCGCAGTGTT
ATCACTCATGGTTATGGCAGCACTGCATAATTCTCTTACTGTCATGCCATCCGTAAGATGCTTTTCTGTG
ACTGGTGAGTACTCAACCAAGTCATTCTGAGAATAGTGTATGCGGCGACCGAGTTGCTCTTGCCCGGCGT
CAATACGGGATAATACCGCGCCACATAGCAGAACTTTAAAAGTGCTCATCATTGGAAAACGTTCTTCGGG
GCGAAAACTCTCAAGGATCTTACCGCTGTTGAGATCCAGTTCGATGTAACCCACTCGTGCACCCAACTGA
TCTTCAGCATCTTTTACTTTCACCAGCGTTTCTGGGTGAGCAAAAACAGGAAGGCAAAATGCCGCAAAAA
AGGGAATAAGGGCGACACGGAAATGTTGAATACTCATATTCTTCCTT
Features (pLannotate 1.2.2; 21 found; start..end, strand, type, name):
    119..143     -  CDS            KanR (fragment): aminoglycoside phosphotransferase; aph(3')-Ia; confers resistance to kanamycin
    254..842     +  rep_origin     ori: high-copy-number ColE1/pMB1/pBR322/pUC origin of replication
   1067..1084    +  terminator     rrnB T2 terminator (fragment): transcription terminator T2 from the E. coli rrnB gene
   1109..1128    -  CDS            lacZα (fragment): LacZα fragment of β-galactosidase; lacZ fragment
   1584..1600    +  protein_bind   lac operator: The lac repressor binds to the lac operator to inhibit transcription in E. coli. This inhibition can be relieved by adding lactose or isopropyl-β-D-thiogalactopyranoside (IPTG). lac repressor encoded by lacI
   1843..2146    +  enhancer       CMV enhancer: human cytomegalovirus immediate early enhancer
   2147..2350    +  promoter       CMV promoter: human cytomegalovirus (CMV) immediate early promoter
   2486..2529    +  intron         CMV intron (fragment): modified intron A from human cytomegalovirus
   2581..2599    +  promoter       SP6 promoter: promoter for bacteriophage SP6 RNA polymerase
   2603..2640    +  CDS            IgH signal sequence (fragment): signal sequence from the mouse immunoglobulin heavy chain variable region
   2701..3762    +  CDS            IL18RAP (fragment): I18RA_HUMAN - Also known as IL1R7. Experimental evidence at protein level: Swiss-Prot protein existence level 1. Within the IL18 receptor complex, does not mediate IL18- binding, but involved in IL18-dependent signal transduction, leading to NF-kappa-B and JNK activation (PubMed:9792649, PubMed:14528293, PubMed:25500532). May play a role in IL18-mediated IFNG synthesis from T-helper 1 (Th1) cells (Probable). From Homo sapiens (Human).
   3694..4452    +  CDS            IGHG1 (fragment): IGHG1_HUMAN - Experimental evidence at protein level: Swiss-Prot protein existence level 1. Constant region of immunoglobulin heavy chains. Immunoglobulins, also known as antibodies, are membrane-bound or secreted glycoproteins produced by B lymphocytes. In the recognition phase of humoral immunity, the membrane-bound immunoglobulins serve as receptors which, upon binding of a specific antigen, trigger the clonal expansion and differentiation of B lymphocytes into immunoglobulins- secreting plasma cells. Secreted immunoglobulins mediate the effector phase of humoral immunity, which results in
   4667..4778    +  polyA_signal   bGH poly(A) signal: bovine growth hormone polyadenylation signal
   4779..4887    +  rep_origin     f1 ori (fragment): f1 bacteriophage origin of replication; arrow indicates direction of (+) strand synthesis
   4901..5230    +  promoter       SV40 promoter: SV40 enhancer and early promoter
   5278..5325    +  promoter       EM7 promoter: synthetic bacterial promoter&nbsp
   5344..5943    +  CDS            PuroR (fragment): puromycin N-acetyltransferase; pac from Streptomyces; confers resistance to puromycin
   5953..6078    +  CDS            ble (fragment): BLE_KLEPN - Experimental evidence at protein level: Swiss-Prot protein existence level 1. Binding protein with a strong affinity to the bleomycin family of antibiotics. Binds to CL990; an antimitotic-antibiotic compound. From Klebsiella pneumoniae.
   6073..6194    +  polyA_signal   SV40 poly(A) signal: SV40 polyadenylation signal
   6247..7107    -  CDS            AmpR: β-lactamase; bla; confers resistance to ampicillin, carbenicillin, and related antibiotics
   7110..89      -  promoter       AmpR promoter (fragment) (across the origin): bla
