[The description below was written by a language model from this plasmid's Addgene catalogue record and pLannotate feature annotations shown in this document.]
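Description:
pD649-HAsp-IL18RAP-Fc(DAPA)-AviTag-6xHis is a mammalian expression plasmid built on the pD649 backbone for producing a secreted, soluble form of the extracellular domain of human IL18RAP (the IL-18 receptor accessory protein, also called IL-18Rβ). It is propagated in E. coli as a high-copy plasmid through a ColE1/pUC-type origin and selected with ampicillin via the β-lactamase gene. The sequenced record is about 7.1 kb, consistent with a roughly 6.1 kb backbone plus a 1 kb insert.

Expression is driven by the human CMV immediate-early enhancer and promoter, followed by a fragment of CMV intron A and an SP6 promoter that can serve for in vitro transcription or as a sequencing primer site. The open reading frame begins with a heterologous signal sequence: the name indicates an HA signal peptide, whereas the automated annotation matches only a fragment of an immunoglobulin heavy-chain leader at this position. This leader directs the product into the secretory pathway. The IL18RAP ectodomain sits between two retained restriction sites, so the backbone works as a cassette for swapping ectodomains. It is fused at its C terminus to a human IgG1 Fc carrying the D265A and P329A (DAPA) substitutions, which are generally used to reduce Fc effector binding. An AviTag for site-specific biotinylation and a 6xHis tag for metal-affinity purification follow according to the catalogue entry, although the feature table does not annotate them; a bGH polyadenylation signal terminates the transcript.

A second cassette with SV40 early and EM7 promoters, a puromycin N-acetyltransferase gene and an SV40 poly(A) signal could allow puromycin selection of mammalian cells. The short KanR, lacZα, ble and f1 ori matches are only fragments. The depositor notes that some plasmids in this collection may carry an IS4-like transposase upstream of the CMV promoter, though none is annotated here. The construct belongs to a collection made for mapping interactions among human IgSF cell-surface proteins.
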