Addgene plasmid #156775: pD649-HAsp-IL18RAP-Fc(DAPA)-AviTag-6xHis
Purpose: Mammalian expression of cell-surface protein extracellular domain fused to Fc(DAPA)-Avi-6xHis. Protein is secreted from cells.
Depositing lab: Chris Garcia. Depositing organization: Stanford University. Publication: A Human IgSF Cell-Surface Interactome Reveals a Complex Network of Protein-Protein Interactions. Wojtowicz WM, Vielmetter J, Fernandes RA, Siepe DH, Eastman CL, Chisholm GB, Cox S, Klock H, Anderson PW, Rue SM, Miller JJ, Glaser SM, Bragstad ML, Vance J, Lam AW, Lesley SA, Zinn K, Garcia KC. Cell. 2020 Aug 20;182(4):1027-1043.e17. doi: 10.1016/j.cell.2020.07.025. PubMed 32822567.
Backbone
  Vector backbone: pD649
  Backbone size w/o insert (bp): 6106
  Vector type: Mammalian Expression
Growth in bacteria
  Bacterial resistance: Ampicillin, 100 μg/mL
  Growth temperature: 37°C
  Growth strain: DH5alpha
  Copy number: High Copy
Gene/Insert
  Gene/Insert name: IL18RAP (alt name: I18RA)
  Species: H. sapiens (human)
  Insert size (bp): 1011
  Mutation: Fc region of human IgG contains D265A and P329A mutations (DAPA)
  Entrez Gene: IL18RAP (a.k.a. ACPL, CD218b, CDw218b, IL-18R-beta, IL-18RAcP, IL-18Rbeta, IL-1R-7, IL-1R7, IL-1RAcPL, IL18RB)
  Promoter: CMV/SP6
  Tag / fusion protein: Fc(DAPA)-AviTag-6xHis (C terminal on backbone)
  Cloning method: Restriction Enzyme; 5′ cloning site GCGGCCGC (not destroyed); 3′ cloning site GGCGCGCC (not destroyed)
  Sequencing primers: 5′ ATTTAGGTGACACTATAG; 3′ CACGTACCAGTTGAACTTCACC
Resource information
  A portion of this plasmid was derived from a plasmid made by: synthesis by ThermoFisher
Terms and licenses: Academic/Nonprofit Terms; Industry Terms: Not Available to Industry
Depositor comments: Some plasmids in this collection may have an IS4-like element ISVsa5 family transposase upstream of the CMV promoter.
How to cite: pD649-HAsp-IL18RAP-Fc(DAPA)-AviTag-6xHis was a gift from Chris Garcia (Addgene plasmid # 156775 ; http://n2t.net/addgene:156775 ; RRID:Addgene_156775)
