>Addgene plasmid #156775 | pD649-HAsp-IL18RAP-Fc(DAPA)-AviTag-6xHis | depositor partial sequence | sequence record 302660 | insert (extracellular domain)
TTTAATATCAGCGGCTGCAGCACCAAGAAACTGCTGTGGACCTACAGCACCCGCAGCGAAGAGGAATTCG
TGCTGTTCTGCGACCTGCCTGAGCCTCAGAAGTCCCACTTCTGCCACAGAAACCGGCTGAGCCCTAAACA
GGTGCCCGAGCATCTGCCCTTCATGGGCAGCAATGATCTGAGCGACGTGCAGTGGTATCAGCAGCCCTCT
AATGGCGACCCTCTGGAAGATATCAGAAAGAGCTACCCTCACATCATCCAGGACAAGTGCACCCTGCACT
TTCTGACCCCTGGCGTGAACAACAGCGGCAGCTACATCTGCAGACCCAAGATGATCAAGAGCCCCTACGA
TGTGGCCTGCTGCGTGAAGATGATCCTGGAAGTGAAGCCCCAGACCAACGCCAGCTGTGAATACTCTGCC
AGCCACAAGCAGGATCTGCTGCTGGGCTCTACAGGCAGCATCAGCTGTCCTAGCCTGAGCTGTCAGTCTG
ATGCCCAGTCTCCTGCCGTGACCTGGTACAAGAATGGCAAGCTGCTGAGCGTGGAACGGTCCAACAGAAT
CGTGGTGGACGAGGTGTACGACTACCACCAGGGCACCTACGTGTGCGACTACACCCAGAGCGATACCGTG
TCTAGCTGGACAGTCAGAGCTGTGGTGCAAGTGCGGACCATCGTGGGCGATACCAAGCTGAAGCCCGATA
TTCTGGACCCCGTGGAAGATACACTGGAAGTGGAACTGGGCAAGCCCCTGACCATCAGCTGCAAGGCCAG
ATTCGGCTTCGAGAGGGTGTTCAACCCCGTGATCAAGTGGTACATCAAGGACAGCGACCTGGAATGGGAA
GTGTCCGTGCCTGAGGCCAAGAGCATCAAGTCTACCCTGAAGGACGAGATCATCGAGCGGAACATCATCC
TGGAAAAAGTGACCCAGCGGGACCTGCGGAGAAAGTTCGTGTGCTTCGTGCAGAACTCCATCGGCAACAC
CACACAGAGCGTGCAGCTGAAAGAGAAGCGA
